>Addgene plasmid #23048 | pGL3-p27 T187A Luc | depositor full sequence | sequence record 10541 | Author sequence
GGTACCGAGCTCTTACGCGTGCTAGCCCGGGCTCGAGATCTGCGATCTGCATCTCAATTAGTCAGCAACC
ATAGTCCCGCCCCTAACTCCGCCCATCCCGCCCCTAACTCCGCCCAGTTCCGCCCATTCTCCGCCCCATC
GCTGACTAATTTTTTTTATTTATGCAGAGGCCGAGGCCGCCTCGGCCTCTGAGCTATTCCAGAAGTAGTG
AGGAGGCTTTTTTGGAGGCCTAGGCTTTTGCAAAAAGCTTGCCACCATGTCAAACGTGCGAGTGTCTAAC
GGGAGCCCTAGCCTGGAGCGGATGGACGCCAGGCAGGCGGAGCACCCCAAGCCCTCGGCCTGCAGGAACC
TCTTCGGCCCGGTGGACCACGAAGAGTTAACCCGGGACTTGGAGAAGCACTGCAGAGACATGGAAGAGGC
GAGCCAGCGCAAGTGGAATTTCGATTTTCAGAATCACAAACCCCTAGAGGGCAAGTACGAGTGGCAAGAG
GTGGAGAAGGGCAGCTTGCCCGAGTTCTACTACAGACCCCCGCGGCCCCCCAAAGGTGCCTGCAAGGTGC
CGGCGCAGGAGAGCCAGGATGTCAGCGGGAGCCGCCCGGCGGCGCCTTTAATTGGGGCTCCGGCTAACTC
TGAGGACACGCATTTGGTGGACCCAAAGACTGATCCGTCGGACAGCCAGACGGGGTTAGCGGAGCAATGC
GCAGGAATAAGGAAGCGACCTGCAACCGACGATTCTTCTACTCAAAACAAAAGAGCCAACAGAACAGAAG
AAAATGTTTCAGACGGTTCCCCAAATGCCGGATCCGTCGAGCAGGCGCCCAAGAAGCCTGGCCTCAGAAG
ACGTCAAACGACCATGGAAGACGCCAAAAACATAAAGAAAGGCCCGGCGCCATTCTATCCGCTGGAAGAT
GGAACCGCTGGAGAGCAACTGCATAAGGCTATGAAGAGATACGCCCTGGTTCCTGGAACAATTGCTTTTA
CAGATGCACATATCGAGGTGGACATCACTTACGCTGAGTACTTCGAAATGTCCGTTCGGTTGGCAGAAGC
TATGAAACGATATGGGCTGAATACAAATCACAGAATCGTCGTATGCAGTGAAAACTCTCTTCAATTCTTT
ATGCCGGTGTTGGGCGCGTTATTTATCGGAGTTGCAGTTGCGCCCGCGAACGACATTTATAATGAACGTG
AATTGCTCAACAGTATGGGCATTTCGCAGCCTACCGTGGTGTTCGTTTCCAAAAAGGGGTTGCAAAAAAT
TTTGAACGTGCAAAAAAAGCTCCCAATCATCCAAAAAATTATTATCATGGATTCTAAAACGGATTACCAG
GGATTTCAGTCGATGTACACGTTCGTCACATCTCATCTACCTCCCGGTTTTAATGAATACGATTTTGTGC
CAGAGTCCTTCGATAGGGACAAGACAATTGCACTGATCATGAACTCCTCTGGATCTACTGGTCTGCCTAA
AGGTGTCGCTCTGCCTCATAGAACTGCCTGCGTGAGATTCTCGCATGCCAGAGATCCTATTTTTGGCAAT
CAAATCATTCCGGATACTGCGATTTTAAGTGTTGTTCCATTCCATCACGGTTTTGGAATGTTTACTACAC
TCGGATATTTGATATGTGGATTTCGAGTCGTCTTAATGTATAGATTTGAAGAAGAGCTGTTTCTGAGGAG
CCTTCAGGATTACAAGATTCAAAGTGCGCTGCTGGTGCCAACCCTATTCTCCTTCTTCGCCAAAAGCACT
CTGATTGACAAATACGATTTATCTAATTTACACGAAATTGCTTCTGGTGGCGCTCCCCTCTCTAAGGAAG
TCGGGGAAGCGGTTGCCAAGAGGTTCCATCTGCCAGGTATCAGGCAAGGATATGGGCTCACTGAGACTAC
ATCAGCTATTCTGATTACACCCGAGGGGGATGATAAACCGGGCGCGGTCGGTAAAGTTGTTCCATTTTTT
GAAGCGAAGGTTGTGGATCTGGATACCGGGAAAACGCTGGGCGTTAATCAAAGAGGCGAACTGTGTGTGA
GAGGTCCTATGATTATGTCCGGTTATGTAAACAATCCGGAAGCGACCAACGCCTTGATTGACAAGGATGG
ATGGCTACATTCTGGAGACATAGCTTACTGGGACGAAGACGAACACTTCTTCATCGTTGACCGCCTGAAG
TCTCTGATTAAGTACAAAGGCTATCAGGTGGCTCCCGCTGAATTGGAATCCATCTTGCTCCAACACCCCA
ACATCTTCGACGCAGGTGTCGCAGGTCTTCCCGACGATGACGCCGGTGAACTTCCCGCCGCCGTTGTTGT
TTTGGAGCACGGAAAGACGATGACGGAAAAAGAGATCGTGGATTACGTCGCCAGTCAAGTAACAACCGCG
AAAAAGTTGCGCGGAGGAGTTGTGTTTGTGGACGAAGTACCGAAAGGTCTTACCGGAAAACTCGACGCAA
GAAAAATCAGAGAGATCCTCATAAAGGCCAAGAAGGGCGGAAAGATCGCCGTGTAATTCTAGAGTCGGGG
CGGCCGGCCGCTTCGAGCAGACATGATAAGATACATTGATGAGTTTGGACAAACCACAACTAGAATGCAG
TGAAAAAAATGCTTTATTTGTGAAATTTGTGATGCTATTGCTTTATTTGTAACCATTATAAGCTGCAATA
AACAAGTTAACAACAACAATTGCATTCATTTTATGTTTCAGGTTCAGGGGGAGGTGTGGGAGGTTTTTTA
AAGCAAGTAAAACCTCTACAAATGTGGTAAAATCGATAAGGATCTGAACGATGGAGCGGAGAATGGGCGG
AACTGGGCGGAGTTAGGGGCGGGATGGGCGGAGTTAGGGGCGGGACTATGGTTGCTGACTAATTGAGATG
CATGCTTTGCATACTTCTGCCTGCTGGGGAGCCTGGGGACTTTCCACACCTGGTTGCTGACTAATTGAGA
TGCATGCTTTGCATACTTCTGCCTGCTGGGGAGCCTGGGGACTTTCCACACCCTAACTGACACACATTCC
ACAGCGGATCCGTCGACCGATGCCCTTGAGAGCCTTCAACCCAGTCAGCTCCTTCCGGTGGGCGCGGGGC
ATGACTATCGTCGCCGCACTTATGACTGTCTTCTTTATCATGCAACTCGTAGGACAGGTGCCGGCAGCGC
TCTTCCGCTTCCTCGCTCACTGACTCGCTGCGCTCGGTCGTTCGGCTGCGGCGAGCGGTATCAGCTCACT
CAAAGGCGGTAATACGGTTATCCACAGAATCAGGGGATAACGCAGGAAAGAACATGTGAGCAAAAGGCCA
GCAAAAGGCCAGGAACCGTAAAAAGGCCGCGTTGCTGGCGTTTTTCCATAGGCTCCGCCCCCCTGACGAG
CATCACAAAAATCGACGCTCAAGTCAGAGGTGGCGAAACCCGACAGGACTATAAAGATACCAGGCGTTTC
CCCCTGGAAGCTCCCTCGTGCGCTCTCCTGTTCCGACCCTGCCGCTTACCGGATACCTGTCCGCCTTTCT
CCCTTCGGGAAGCGTGGCGCTTTCTCATAGCTCACGCTGTAGGTATCTCAGTTCGGTGTAGGTCGTTCGC
TCCAAGCTGGGCTGTGTGCACGAACCCCCCGTTCAGCCCGACCGCTGCGCCTTATCCGGTAACTATCGTC
TTGAGTCCAACCCGGTAAGACACGACTTATCGCCACTGGCAGCAGCCACTGGTAACAGGATTAGCAGAGC
GAGGTATGTAGGCGGTGCTACAGAGTTCTTGAAGTGGTGGCCTAACTACGGCTACACTAGAAGAACAGTA
TTTGGTATCTGCGCTCTGCTGAAGCCAGTTACCTTCGGAAAAAGAGTTGGTAGCTCTTGATCCGGCAAAC
AAACCACCGCTGGTAGCGGTGGTTTTTTTGTTTGCAAGCAGCAGATTACGCGCAGAAAAAAAGGATCTCA
AGAAGATCCTTTGATCTTTTCTACGGGGTCTGACGCTCAGTGGAACGAAAACTCACGTTAAGGGATTTTG
GTCATGAGATTATCAAAAAGGATCTTCACCTAGATCCTTTTAAATTAAAAATGAAGTTTTAAATCAATCT
AAAGTATATATGAGTAAACTTGGTCTGACAGTTACCAATGCTTAATCAGTGAGGCACCTATCTCAGCGAT
CTGTCTATTTCGTTCATCCATAGTTGCCTGACTCCCCGTCGTGTAGATAACTACGATACGGGAGGGCTTA
CCATCTGGCCCCAGTGCTGCAATGATACCGCGAGACCCACGCTCACCGGCTCCAGATTTATCAGCAATAA
ACCAGCCAGCCGGAAGGGCCGAGCGCAGAAGTGGTCCTGCAACTTTATCCGCCTCCATCCAGTCTATTAA
TTGTTGCCGGGAAGCTAGAGTAAGTAGTTCGCCAGTTAATAGTTTGCGCAACGTTGTTGCCATTGCTACA
GGCATCGTGGTGTCACGCTCGTCGTTTGGTATGGCTTCATTCAGCTCCGGTTCCCAACGATCAAGGCGAG
TTACATGATCCCCCATGTTGTGCAAAAAAGCGGTTAGCTCCTTCGGTCCTCCGATCGTTGTCAGAAGTAA
GTTGGCCGCAGTGTTATCACTCATGGTTATGGCAGCACTGCATAATTCTCTTACTGTCATGCCATCCGTA
AGATGCTTTTCTGTGACTGGTGAGTACTCAACCAAGTCATTCTGAGAATAGTGTATGCGGCGACCGAGTT
GCTCTTGCCCGGCGTCAATACGGGATAATACCGCGCCACATAGCAGAACTTTAAAAGTGCTCATCATTGG
AAAACGTTCTTCGGGGCGAAAACTCTCAAGGATCTTACCGCTGTTGAGATCCAGTTCGATGTAACCCACT
CGTGCACCCAACTGATCTTCAGCATCTTTTACTTTCACCAGCGTTTCTGGGTGAGCAAAAACAGGAAGGC
AAAATGCCGCAAAAAAGGGAATAAGGGCGACACGGAAATGTTGAATACTCATACTCTTCCTTTTTCAATA
TTATTGAAGCATTTATCAGGGTTATTGTCTCATGAGCGGATACATATTTGAATGTATTTAGAAAAATAAA
CAAATAGGGGTTCCGCGCACATTTCCCCGAAAAGTGCCACCTG
[124 nt withheld, positions 5084-5207]
C
[91 nt withheld, positions 5209-5299]
A
[49 nt withheld, positions 5301-5349]
CCTTTGACGTTGGAGTCCACGTTCTTT
[37 nt withheld, positions 5377-5413]
ACCCTATCTCGGTCTATTCTTTTGATTTATAAGGGATTTTGCCGATTTCGGCCTATTGGTTAAAAAATGA
GCTGATTTAACAAAAATTTAACGCGAATTTTAACAAAATATTAACGCTTACAATTTGCCATTCGCCATTC
AGGCTGCGCAACTGTTGGGAAGGGCGATCGGTGCGGGCCTCTTCGCTATTACGCCAGCCCAAGCTACCAT
GATAAGTAAGTAATATTAAGGTACGGGAGGTACTTGGAGCGGCCGCAATAAAATATCTTTATTTTCATTA
CATCTGTGTGTTGGTTTTTTGTGTGAATCGATAGTACTAACATACGCTCTCCATCAAAACAAAACGAAAC
AAAACAAACTAGCAAAATAGGCTGTCCCCAGTGCAAGTGCAGGTGCCAGAACATTTCTCTATCGATA
Features (pLannotate 1.2.2; 14 found; start..end, strand, type, name):
     48..244     +  promoter       SV40 promoter: SV40 early promoter
    257..850     +  CDS            CDKN1B: CDN1B_HUMAN - Also known as KIP1. Experimental evidence at protein level: Swiss-Prot protein existence level 1. Important regulator of cell cycle progression. Inhibits the kinase activity of CDK2 bound to cyclin A, but has little inhibitory activity on CDK2 bound to SPDYA (PubMed:28666995). Involved in G1 arrest. Potent inhibitor of cyclin E- and cyclin A-CDK2 complexes. Forms a complex with cyclin type D-CDK4 complexes and is involved in the assembly, stability, and modulation of CCND1-CDK4 complex activation. Acts either as an inhibitor or an activator of cyclin type D-CDK4 complexes dependi
    854..2506    +  CDS            luciferase: firefly luciferase; luc+; enhanced luc+ version of the luciferase gene
   2547..2668    -  polyA_signal   SV40 poly(A) signal: SV40 polyadenylation signal
   2691..2759    -  CDS            large T antigen (fragment): large T antigen from SV40 (simian virus 40)
   2781..3015    -  promoter       SV40 promoter (fragment): SV40 enhancer and early promoter
   3021..3153    +  CDS            TcR (fragment): tetracycline efflux protein; tet; confers resistance to tetracycline
   3333..3921    -  rep_origin     ori: high-copy-number ColE1/pMB1/pBR322/pUC origin of replication
   4092..4952    -  CDS            AmpR: β-lactamase; bla; confers resistance to ampicillin, carbenicillin, and related antibiotics
   4953..5057    -  promoter       AmpR promoter: bla
   5084..5512    +  rep_origin     f1 ori (sequence partly withheld): f1 bacteriophage origin of replication; arrow indicates direction of (+) strand synthesis
   5544..5611    -  CDS            lacZα (fragment): LacZα fragment of β-galactosidase; lacZ fragment
   5670..5718    +  polyA_signal   poly(A) signal: synthetic polyadenylation signal
   5732..5823    +  misc_feature   pause site: RNA polymerase II transcriptional pause signal from the human α2 globin gene
