[The description below was written by a language model from this plasmid's Addgene catalogue record and pLannotate feature annotations shown in this document.]
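Description:
pGL3-p27 T187A Luc is a mammalian expression plasmid built on the Promega pGL3-control backbone, in which human p27 (Kip1, encoded by CDKN1B) is fused in frame to the N-terminus of firefly luciferase (the luc+ version carried by the backbone). The roughly 600 bp p27 coding sequence was inserted between the HindIII and NcoI sites, placing it directly downstream of the SV40 early promoter and immediately upstream of the luciferase open reading frame. The fusion transcript ends at the SV40 polyadenylation signal, which is followed by the SV40 enhancer region characteristic of pGL3-control. A synthetic poly(A) signal and a transcriptional pause site upstream of the promoter limit read-through from the backbone. In bacteria the plasmid replicates at high copy from a ColE1/pUC-type origin and is selected with ampicillin through the β-lactamase gene. An f1 origin is also present. The short tetracycline-resistance, lacZα and large T antigen annotations are backbone fragments, not functional genes.

The p27 insert carries a threonine-to-alanine substitution at codon 187, plus three silent changes at codons 182–184 that create a BamHI site, which can serve as a diagnostic marker for the mutant. Thr187 is the residue phosphorylated by Cdk2, a modification that normally targets p27 for ubiquitin-dependent degradation. The T187A fusion should therefore be insensitive to Cdk2-driven turnover. Consistent with the associated publication on bioluminescent imaging of Cdk2 inhibition in vivo, this construct most plausibly serves as a non-phosphorylatable control for a wild-type p27-luciferase reporter whose luminescence reflects p27 stability, although the record does not state this role explicitly.
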