Addgene plasmid #23048: pGL3-p27 T187A Luc
Depositing lab: William Kaelin. Depositing organization: Dana-Farber Cancer Institute. Publication: Bioluminescent imaging of Cdk2 inhibition in vivo. Zhang GJ, Safran M, Wei W, Sorensen E, Lassota P, Zhelev N, Neuberg DS, Shapiro G, Kaelin WG. Nat Med. 2004 Jun . 10(6):643-8. 10.1038/nm1047 PubMed 15122251.
Backbone
  Vector backbone: pGL3-control
  Backbone manufacturer: Promega
  Backbone size w/o insert (bp): 5223
  Vector type: Mammalian Expression
Growth in bacteria
  Bacterial resistance: Ampicillin, 100 μg/mL
  Growth temperature: 37°C
  Growth strain: DH5alpha
  Growth instructions: DH5alpha
  Copy number: High Copy
Gene/Insert
  Gene/Insert name: p27 (alt name: kip1)
  Species: H. sapiens (human)
  Insert size (bp): 607
  Mutation: T187A: mutation at codon 187 changing from T (ACG) to A (GCG), additionally 3 silent mutations introducing a BamH I site at codons 182/183/184 (GGT TCT GTG) to (GGA TCC GTC)
  GenBank ID: U10906
  Entrez Gene: CDKN1B (a.k.a. CDKN4, KIP1, MEN1B, MEN4, P27KIP1)
  Tag / fusion protein: Luciferase (C terminal on backbone)
  Cloning method: Restriction Enzyme; 5′ cloning site Hind III (not destroyed); 3′ cloning site Nco I (not destroyed)
  Sequencing primers: 5′ GLprimer2 (Promega)
Terms and licenses: Academic/Nonprofit Terms; Industry Terms: Not Available to Industry
How to cite: pGL3-p27 T187A Luc was a gift from William Kaelin (Addgene plasmid # 23048 ; http://n2t.net/addgene:23048 ; RRID:Addgene_23048)
