>Addgene plasmid #23048 | pGL3-p27 T187A Luc | addgene partial sequence | sequence record 28967 | 23048 with LucNrev
GCGCCGGGCCTTTCTTTATGTTTTTGGCGTCTTCCATGGTCGTTTGACGTCTTCTGAGGCCAGGCTTCTT
GGGCGCCTGCTCCACGGATCCGGCATTTGGGGAACCGTCTGAAACATTTTCTTCTGTTCTGTTGGCTCTT
TTGTTTTGAGTAGAAGAATCGTCGGTTGCAGGTCGCTTCCTTATTCCTGCGCATTGCTCCGCTAACCCCG
TCTGGCTGTCCGACGGATCAGTCTTTGGGTCCACCAAATGCGTGTCCTCAGAGTTAGCCGGAGCCCCAAT
TAAAGGCGCCGCCGGGCGGCTCCCGCTGACATCCTGGCTCTCCTGCGCCGGCACCTTGCAGGCACCTTTG
GGGGGCCGCGGGGGTCTGTAGTAGAACTCGGGCAAGCTGCCCTTCTCCACCTCTTGCCACTCGTACTTGC
CCTCTAGGGGTTTGTGATTCTGAAAATCGAAATTCCACTTGCGCTGGCTCGCCTCTTCCATGTCTCTGCA
GTGCTTCTCCAAGTCCCGGGTTAACTCTTCGTGGTCCACCGGGCCGAAGAGGTTCCTGCAGGCCGAGGGC
TTGGGGTGCTCCGCCTGCCTGGCGTCCATCCGCTCCAGGCTAGGGCTCCCGTTAGACACTCGCACGTTTG
ACATGGTGGCAAGCTTTTTGCAAAAGCCTAGGCCTCCAAAAAAGCCTCCTCACTACTTCTGGAATAGCTC
